Addgene plasmid #132003: pDONR221_SLC25A18
Purpose: Gateway entry clone with codon-optimized ORF sequence for subcloning into custom expression vectors
Depositing lab: RESOLUTE Consortium & Giulio Superti-Furga. Depositing organization: CeMM Research Center for Molecular Medicine. Publication: The RESOLUTE consortium: unlocking SLC transporters for drug discovery. Superti-Furga G, Lackner D, Wiedmer T, Ingles-Prieto A, Barbosa B, Girardi E, Goldmann U, Gurtl B, Klavins K, Klimek C, Lindinger S, Lineiro-Retes E, Muller AC, Onstein S, Redinger G, Reil D, Sedlyarov V, Wolf G, Crawford M, Everley R, ... Steppan CM. Nat Rev Drug Discov. 2020 Jul;19(7):429-430. doi: 10.1038/d41573-020-00056-6. PubMed 32265506.
Backbone
  Vector backbone: pDONR221
  Backbone manufacturer: Thermo Fisher Scientific
  Backbone size w/o insert (bp): 2550
  Vector type: Mammalian Expression
Growth in bacteria
  Bacterial resistance: Kanamycin, 50 μg/mL
  Growth temperature: 37°C
  Growth strain: Stbl3
  Copy number: High Copy
Gene/Insert
  Gene/Insert name: SLC25A18
  Species: H. sapiens (human)
  Insert size (bp): 945
  Entrez Gene: SLC25A18 (a.k.a. GC2)
  Cloning method: Gateway Cloning
  Sequencing primers: 5′ M13-fwd; 3′ M13-rev
Terms and licenses: Academic/Nonprofit Terms; Industry Terms
Depositor comments: For more information on the full Resolute plasmid collection, please see www.addgene.org/depositor-collections/re-solute/. Please provide your feedback on this plasmid to the RESOLUTE consortium by filling out their RESOLUTE repository feedback form: https://forms.office.com/Pages/ResponsePage.aspx?id=0e05yklzmkS7rjFGQL4N7z4feCLQvEJAmVcOCM_u885UN1JJRko0Ukg4TVQwNTZLOUxPQVJWT1NHUCQlQCN0PWcu
How to cite: pDONR221_SLC25A18 was a gift from RESOLUTE Consortium & Giulio Superti-Furga (Addgene plasmid # 132003 ; http://n2t.net/addgene:132003 ; RRID:Addgene_132003)
