[The description below was written by a language model from this plasmid's Addgene catalogue record and pLannotate feature annotations shown in this document.]
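Description:
pDONR221_SLC25A18 is a Gateway entry clone built on the pDONR221 backbone, carrying a codon-optimized open reading frame for human SLC25A18 (also known as GC2). This gene encodes a mitochondrial carrier that cotransports glutamate with protons across the inner mitochondrial membrane. The plasmid is about 3.5 kb in total. It is maintained in E. coli at high copy through a ColE1/pUC-type origin of replication and is selected with kanamycin via an aminoglycoside phosphotransferase (KanR) gene.

The 945 bp ORF lies between attL1 and attL2 recombination sites, the arrangement left after a BP reaction into the donor vector. These sites allow the insert to be moved directionally, by an LR Clonase reaction, into any attR-containing destination vector. The rrnB T1 and T2 transcription terminators sit upstream of the cassette and shield the insert from read-through transcription coming from the backbone. A T7 promoter lies just beyond attL2 and points back toward the insert. The short lacI and lacZα fragments in the annotation appear to be backbone remnants rather than functional genes.

The catalogue lists the vector type as mammalian expression, but the feature table shows no eukaryotic promoter, polyadenylation signal or epitope tag. The ORF would therefore be expressed only after transfer into a suitable destination vector, which matches the stated purpose of subcloning into custom expression vectors. The record does not state whether the ORF ends in a stop codon. The plasmid belongs to a consortium collection of solute carrier (SLC) transporter clones assembled to support the study of these transporters and drug discovery around them.
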