Features (pLannotate 1.2.2; 10 found; start..end, strand, type, name):
    121..213     +  CDS            lacI (fragment): lac repressor; lacI; The lac repressor binds to the lac operator to inhibit transcription in E. coli. This inhibition can be relieved by adding lactose or isopropyl-β-D-thiogalactopyranoside (IPTG).
    268..295     -  terminator     rrnB T2 terminator: transcription terminator T2 from the E. coli rrnB gene
    427..470     +  terminator     rrnB T1 terminator: Escherichia coli rrnB; transcription terminator T1 from the E. coli rrnB gene
    517..553     -  CDS            lacZα (fragment): LacZα fragment of β-galactosidase; lacZ fragment
    569..668     +  protein_bind   attL1: mutant version of attL; recombination site for the Gateway® LR reaction LR Clonase™
    674..1618    +  CDS            SLC25A18: GHC2_HUMAN - Also known as GC2. Experimental evidence at protein level: Swiss-Prot protein existence level 1. Involved in the transport of glutamate across the inner mitochondrial membrane. Glutamate is cotransported with H(+). From Homo sapiens (Human).
   1620..1719    -  protein_bind   attL2: mutant version of attL; recombination site for the Gateway® LR reaction LR Clonase™
   1737..1755    -  promoter       T7 promoter: promoter for bacteriophage T7 RNA polymerase
   1889..2698    +  CDS            KanR: aminoglycoside phosphotransferase; aph(3')-Ia; confers resistance to kanamycin in bacteria or G418 (Geneticin®) in eukaryotes
   2845..3433    +  rep_origin     ori: high-copy-number ColE1/pMB1/pBR322/pUC origin of replication
>Addgene plasmid #132003 | pDONR221_SLC25A18 | addgene full sequence | sequence record 260918 | Addgene NGS Result
CTTTCCTGCGTTATCCCCTGATTCTGTGGATAACCGTATTACCGCCTTTGAGTGAGCTGATACCGCTCGC
CGCAGCCGAACGACCGAGCGCAGCGAGTCAGTGAGCGAGGAAGCGGAAGAGCGCCCAATACGCAAACCGC
CTCTCCCCGCGCGTTGGCCGATTCATTAATGCAGCTGGCACGACAGGTTTCCCGACTGGAAAGCGGGCAG
TGAGCGCAACGCAATTAATACGCGTACCGCTAGCCAGGAAGAGTTTGTAGAAACGCAAAAAGGCCATCCG
TCAGGATGGCCTTCTGCTTAGTTTGATGCCTGGCAGTTTATGGCGGGCGTCCTGCCCGCCACCCTCCGGG
CCGTTGCTTCACAACGTTCAAATCCGCTCCCGGCGGATTTGTCCTACTCAGGAGAGCGTTCACCGACAAA
CAACAGATAAAACGAAAGGCCCAGTCTTCCGACTGAGCCTTTCGTTTTATTTGATGCCTGGCAGTTCCCT
ACTCTCGCGTTAACGCTAGCATGGATGTTTTCCCAGTCACGACGTTGTAAAACGACGGCCAGTCTTAAGC
TCGGGCCCCAAATAATGATTTTATTTTGACTGATAGTGACCTGTTCGTTGCAACACATTGATGAGCAATG
CTTTTTTATAATGCCAACTTTGTACAAAAAAGCAGGCTCCACCATGACCCACCAGGACCTGTCCATCACA
GCCAAGCTGATCAATGGAGGAGTGGCAGGACTGGTGGGAGTGACCTGCGTGTTCCCAATCGACCTGGCCA
AGACAAGGCTGCAGAACCAGCACGGCAAGGCCATGTACAAGGGCATGATCGATTGTCTGATGAAGACCGC
CAGGGCCGAGGGCTTCTTTGGCATGTATAGGGGAGCAGCAGTGAACCTGACCCTGGTGACACCCGAGAAG
GCCATCAAGCTGGCCGCCAATGACTTCTTTCGGAGACTGCTGATGGAGGATGGCATGCAGCGCAACCTGA
AGATGGAGATGCTGGCAGGATGCGGAGCAGGAATGTGCCAGGTGGTGGTGACCTGCCCTATGGAGATGCT
GAAGATCCAGCTGCAGGATGCAGGCCGGCTGGCAGTGCACCACCAGGGAAGCGCCTCCGCCCCTTCTACA
AGCAGATCCTACACCACAGGATCTGCCAGCACCCACAGGCGCCCATCCGCCACACTGATCGCATGGGAGC
TGCTGCGGACCCAGGGACTGGCAGGACTGTACAGGGGACTGGGAGCCACACTGCTGAGAGACATCCCCTT
CTCTATCATCTATTTCCCTCTGTTTGCCAACCTGAACAATCTGGGCTTTAATGAGCTGGCAGGCAAGGCA
AGCTTCGCCCACAGCTTCGTGAGCGGATGCGTGGCAGGATCCATCGCAGCAGTGGCCGTGACCCCCCTGG
ATGTGCTGAAGACCCGGATCCAGACACTGAAGAAGGGCCTGGGCGAGGACATGTACTCTGGCATCACAGA
TTGCGCCAGGAAGCTGTGGATCCAGGAGGGACCAAGCGCCTTCATGAAGGGAGCAGGATGTCGGGCCCTG
GTCATCGCACCACTGTTCGGAATCGCACAGGGCGTGTACTTCATCGGCATCGGCGAGAGAATCCTGAAGT
GTTTTGACGACCCAGCTTTCTTGTACAAAGTTGGCATTATAAGAAAGCATTGCTTATCAATTTGTTGCAA
CGAACAGGTCACTATCAGTCAAAATAAAATCATTATTTGCCATCCAGCTGATATCCCCTATAGTGAGTCG
TATTACATGGTCATAGCTGTTTCCTGGCAGCTCTGGCCCGTGTCTCAAAATCTCTGATGTTACATTGCAC
AAGATAAAAATATATCATCATGAACAATAAAACTGTCTGCTTACATAAACAGTAATACAAGGGGTGTTAT
GAGCCATATTCAACGGGAAACGTCGAGGCCGCGATTAAATTCCAACATGGATGCTGATTTATATGGGTAT
AAATGGGCTCGCGATAATGTCGGGCAATCAGGTGCGACAATCTATCGCTTGTATGGGAAGCCCGATGCGC
CAGAGTTGTTTCTGAAACATGGCAAAGGTAGCGTTGCCAATGATGTTACAGATGAGATGGTCAGACTAAA
CTGGCTGACGGAATTTATGCCTCTTCCGACCATCAAGCATTTTATCCGTACTCCTGATGATGCATGGTTA
CTCACCACTGCGATCCCCGGAAAAACAGCATTCCAGGTATTAGAAGAATATCCTGATTCAGGTGAAAATA
TTGTTGATGCGCTGGCAGTGTTCCTGCGCCGGTTGCATTCGATTCCTGTTTGTAATTGTCCTTTTAACAG
CGATCGCGTATTTCGTCTCGCTCAGGCGCAATCACGAATGAATAACGGTTTGGTTGATGCGAGTGATTTT
GATGACGAGCGTAATGGCTGGCCTGTTGAACAAGTCTGGAAAGAAATGCATAAACTTTTGCCATTCTCAC
CGGATTCAGTCGTCACTCATGGTGATTTCTCACTTGATAACCTTATTTTTGACGAGGGGAAATTAATAGG
TTGTATTGATGTTGGACGAGTCGGAATCGCAGACCGATACCAGGATCTTGCCATCCTATGGAACTGCCTC
GGTGAGTTTTCTCCTTCATTACAGAAACGGCTTTTTCAAAAATATGGTATTGATAATCCTGATATGAATA
AATTGCAGTTTCATTTGATGCTCGATGAGTTTTTCTAATCAGAATTGGTTAATTGGTTGTAACACTGGCA
GAGCATTACGCTGACTTGACGGGACGGCGCAAGCTCATGACCAAAATCCCTTAACGTGAGTTACGCGTCG
TTCCACTGAGCGTCAGACCCCGTAGAAAAGATCAAAGGATCTTCTTGAGATCCTTTTTTTCTGCGCGTAA
TCTGCTGCTTGCAAACAAAAAAACCACCGCTACCAGCGGTGGTTTGTTTGCCGGATCAAGAGCTACCAAC
TCTTTTTCCGAAGGTAACTGGCTTCAGCAGAGCGCAGATACCAAATACTGTTCTTCTAGTGTAGCCGTAG
TTAGGCCACCACTTCAAGAACTCTGTAGCACCGCCTACATACCTCGCTCTGCTAATCCTGTTACCAGTGG
CTGCTGCCAGTGGCGATAAGTCGTGTCTTACCGGGTTGGACTCAAGACGATAGTTACCGGATAAGGCGCA
GCGGTCGGGCTGAACGGGGGGTTCGTGCACACAGCCCAGCTTGGAGCGAACGACCTACACCGAACTGAGA
TACCTACAGCGTGAGCTATGAGAAAGCGCCACGCTTCCCGAAGGGAGAAAGGCGGACAGGTATCCGGTAA
GCGGCAGGGTCGGAACAGGAGAGCGCACGAGGGAGCTTCCAGGGGGAAACGCCTGGTATCTTTATAGTCC
TGTCGGGTTTCGCCACCTCTGACTTGAGCGTCGATTTTTGTGATGCTCGTCAGGGGGGCGGAGCCTATGG
AAAAACGCCAGCAACGCGGCCTTTTTACGGTTCCTGGCCTTTTGCTGGCCTTTTGCTCACATGTT
