>Addgene plasmid #132003 | pDONR221_SLC25A18 | depositor partial sequence | sequence record 253406 | Codon-optimized ORF of SLC25A18
ATGACCCACCAGGACCTGTCCATCACAGCCAAGCTGATCAATGGAGGAGTGGCAGGACTGGTGGGAGTGA
CCTGCGTGTTCCCAATCGACCTGGCCAAGACAAGGCTGCAGAACCAGCACGGCAAGGCCATGTACAAGGG
CATGATCGATTGTCTGATGAAGACCGCCAGGGCCGAGGGCTTCTTTGGCATGTATAGGGGAGCAGCAGTG
AACCTGACCCTGGTGACACCCGAGAAGGCCATCAAGCTGGCCGCCAATGACTTCTTTCGGAGACTGCTGA
TGGAGGATGGCATGCAGCGCAACCTGAAGATGGAGATGCTGGCAGGATGCGGAGCAGGAATGTGCCAGGT
GGTGGTGACCTGCCCTATGGAGATGCTGAAGATCCAGCTGCAGGATGCAGGCCGGCTGGCAGTGCACCAC
CAGGGAAGCGCCTCCGCCCCTTCTACAAGCAGATCCTACACCACAGGATCTGCCAGCACCCACAGGCGCC
CATCCGCCACACTGATCGCATGGGAGCTGCTGCGGACCCAGGGACTGGCAGGACTGTACAGGGGACTGGG
AGCCACACTGCTGAGAGACATCCCCTTCTCTATCATCTATTTCCCTCTGTTTGCCAACCTGAACAATCTG
GGCTTTAATGAGCTGGCAGGCAAGGCAAGCTTCGCCCACAGCTTCGTGAGCGGATGCGTGGCAGGATCCA
TCGCAGCAGTGGCCGTGACCCCCCTGGATGTGCTGAAGACCCGGATCCAGACACTGAAGAAGGGCCTGGG
CGAGGACATGTACTCTGGCATCACAGATTGCGCCAGGAAGCTGTGGATCCAGGAGGGACCAAGCGCCTTC
ATGAAGGGAGCAGGATGTCGGGCCCTGGTCATCGCACCACTGTTCGGAATCGCACAGGGCGTGTACTTCA
TCGGCATCGGCGAGAGAATCCTGAAGTGTTTTGAC
